>Addgene plasmid #220800 | EF1a-L274GMmMetRS-T2A-mCherry | addgene full sequence | sequence record 437285 | Addgene NGS Result
GTGCACGAGTGGGTTACATCGAACTGGATCTCAACAGCGGTAAGATCCTTGAGAGTTTTCGCCCCGAAGA
ACGTTTTCCAATGATGAGCACTTTTAAAGTTCTGCTATGTGGCGCGGTATTATCCCGTATTGACGCCGGG
CAAGAGCAACTCGGTCGCCGCATACACTATTCTCAGAATGACTTGGTTGAGTACTCACCAGTCACAGAAA
AGCATCTTACGGATGGCATGACAGTAAGAGAATTATGCAGTGCTGCCATAACCATGAGTGATAACACTGC
GGCCAACTTACTTCTGACAACGATCGGAGGACCGAAGGAGCTAACCGCTTTTTTGCACAACATGGGGGAT
CATGTAACTCGCCTTGATCGTTGGGAACCGGAGCTGAATGAAGCCATACCAAACGACGAGCGTGACACCA
CGATGCCTGTAGCAATGGCAACAACGTTGCGCAAACTATTAACTGGCGAACTACTTACTCTAGCTTCCCG
GCAACAATTAATAGACTGGATGGAGGCGGATAAAGTTGCAGGACCACTTCTGCGCTCGGCCCTTCCGGCT
GGCTGGTTTATTGCTGATAAATCTGGAGCCGGTGAGCGTGGGTCTCGCGGTATCATTGCAGCACTGGGGC
CAGATGGTAAGCCCTCCCGTATCGTAGTTATCTACACGACGGGGAGTCAGGCAACTATGGATGAACGAAA
TAGACAGATCGCTGAGATAGGTGCCTCACTGATTAAGCATTGGTAACTGTCAGACCAAGTTTACTCATAT
ATACTTTAGATTGATTTAAAACTTCATTTTTAATTTAAAAGGATCTAGGTGAAGATCCTTTTTGATAATC
TCATGACCAAAATCCCTTAACGTGAGTTTTCGTTCCACTGAGCGTCAGACCCCGTAGAAAAGATCAAAGG
ATCTTCTTGAGATCCTTTTTTTCTGCGCGTAATCTGCTGCTTGCAAACAAAAAAACCACCGCTACCAGCG
GTGGTTTGTTTGCCGGATCAAGAGCTACCAACTCTTTTTCCGAAGGTAACTGGCTTCAGCAGAGCGCAGA
TACCAAATACTGTTCTTCTAGTGTAGCCGTAGTTAGGCCACCACTTCAAGAACTCTGTAGCACCGCCTAC
ATACCTCGCTCTGCTAATCCTGTTACCAGTGGCTGCTGCCAGTGGCGATAAGTCGTGTCTTACCGGGTTG
GACTCAAGACGATAGTTACCGGATAAGGCGCAGCGGTCGGGCTGAACGGGGGGTTCGTGCACACAGCCCA
GCTTGGAGCGAACGACCTACACCGAACTGAGATACCTACAGCGTGAGCTATGAGAAAGCGCCACGCTTCC
CGAAGGGAGAAAGGCGGACAGGTATCCGGTAAGCGGCAGGGTCGGAACAGGAGAGCGCACGAGGGAGCTT
CCAGGGGGAAACGCCTGGTATCTTTATAGTCCTGTCGGGTTTCGCCACCTCTGACTTGAGCGTCGATTTT
TGTGATGCTCGTCAGGGGGGCGGAGCCTATGGAAAAACGCCAGCAACGCGGCCTTTTTACGGTTCCTGGC
CTTTTGCTGGCCTTTTGCTCACATGTTCTTTCCTGCGTTATCCCCTGATTCTGTGGATAACCGTATTACC
GCCTTTGAGTGAGCTGATACCGCTCGCCGCAGCCGAACGACCGAGCGCAGCGAGTCAGTGAGCGAGGAAG
CGGAAGAGCGCCCAATACGCAAACCGCCTCTCCCCGCGCGTTGGCCGATTCATTAATGCAGCTGGCACGA
CAGGTTTCCCGACTGGAAAGCGGGCAGTGAGCGCAACGCAATTAATGTGAGTTAGCTCACTCATTAGGCA
CCCCAGGCTTTACACTTTATGCTTCCGGCTCGTATGTTGTGTGGAATTGTGAGCGGATAACAATTTCACA
CAGGAAACAGCTATGACCATGATTACGCCAAGCGCGCAATTAACCCTCACTAAAGGGAACAAAAGCTGGA
GCTGCAAGCTTAATGTAGTCTTATGCAATACTCTTGTAGTCTTGCAACATGGTAACGATGAGTTAGCAAC
ATGCCTTACAAGGAGAGAAAAAGCACCGTGCATGCCGATTGGTGGAAGTAAGGTGGTACGATCGTGCCTT
ATTAGGAAGGCAACAGACGGGTCTGACATGGATTGGACGAACCACTGAATTGCCGCATTGCAGAGATATT
GTATTTAAGTGCCTAGCTCGATACATAAACGGGTCTCTCTGGTTAGACCAGATCTGAGCCTGGGAGCTCT
CTGGCTAACTAGGGAACCCACTGCTTAAGCCTCAATAAAGCTTGCCTTGAGTGCTTCAAGTAGTGTGTGC
CCGTCTGTTGTGTGACTCTGGTAACTAGAGATCCCTCAGACCCTTTTAGTCAGTGTGGAAAATCTCTAGC
AGTGGCGCCCGAACAGGGACTTGAAAGCGAAAGGGAAACCAGAGGAGCTCTCTCGACGCAGGACTCGGCT
TGCTGAAGCGCGCACGGCAAGAGGCGAGGGGCGGCGACTGGTGAGTACGCCAAAAATTTTGACTAGCGGA
GGCTAGAAGGAGAGAGATGGGTGCGAGAGCGTCAGTATTAAGCGGGGGAGAATTAGATCGCGATGGGAAA
AAATTCGGTTAAGGCCAGGGGGAAAGAAAAAATATAAATTAAAACATATAGTATGGGCAAGCAGGGAGCT
AGAACGATTCGCAGTTAATCCTGGCCTGTTAGAAACATCAGAAGGCTGTAGACAAATACTGGGACAGCTA
CAACCATCCCTTCAGACAGGATCAGAAGAACTTAGATCATTATATAATACAGTAGCAACCCTCTATTGTG
TGCATCAAAGGATAGAGATAAAAGACACCAAGGAAGCTTTAGACAAGATAGAGGAAGAGCAAAACAAAAG
TAAGACCACCGCACAGCAAGCGGCCGCTGATCTTCAGACCTGGAGGAGGAGATATGAGGGACAATTGGAG
AAGTGAATTATATAAATATAAAGTAGTAAAAATTGAACCATTAGGAGTAGCACCCACCAAGGCAAAGAGA
AGAGTGGTGCAGAGAGAAAAAAGAGCAGTGGGAATAGGAGCTTTGTTCCTTGGGTTCTTGGGAGCAGCAG
GAAGCACTATGGGCGCAGCGTCAATGACGCTGACGGTACAGGCCAGACAATTATTGTCTGGTATAGTGCA
GCAGCAGAACAATTTGCTGAGGGCTATTGAGGCGCAACAGCATCTGTTGCAACTCACAGTCTGGGGCATC
AAGCAGCTCCAGGCAAGAATCCTGGCTGTGGAAAGATACCTAAAGGATCAACAGCTCCTGGGGATTTGGG
GTTGCTCTGGAAAACTCATTTGCACCACTGCTGTGCCTTGGAATGCTAGTTGGAGTAATAAATCTCTGGA
ACAGATTTGGAATCACACGACCTGGATGGAGTGGGACAGAGAAATTAACAATTACACAAGCTTAATACAC
TCCTTAATTGAAGAATCGCAAAACCAGCAAGAAAAGAATGAACAAGAATTATTGGAATTAGATAAATGGG
CAAGTTTGTGGAATTGGTTTAACATAACAAATTGGCTGTGGTATATAAAATTATTCATAATGATAGTAGG
AGGCTTGGTAGGTTTAAGAATAGTTTTTGCTGTACTTTCTATAGTGAATAGAGTTAGGCAGGGATATTCA
CCATTATCGTTTCAGACCCACCTCCCAACCCCGAGGGGACCCGACAGGCCCGAAGGAATAGAAGAAGAAG
GTGGAGAGAGAGACAGAGACAGATCCATTCGATTAGTGAACGGATCTCGACGGTATCGATCACGAGACTA
GCCTCGAGCGGCCGCCCCCTTCACCGAGGGCCTATTTCCCATGATTCCTTCATATTTGCATATACGATAC
AAGGCTGTTAGAGAGATAATTGGAATTAATTTGACTGTAAACACAAAGATATTAGTACAAAATACGTGAC
GTAGAAAGTAATAATTTCTTGGGTAGTTTGCAGTTTTAAAATTATGTTTTAAAATGGACTATCAGGCTCC
GGTGCCCGTCAGTGGGCAGAGCGCACATCGCCCACAGTCCCCGAGAAGTTGGGGGGAGGGGTCGGCAATT
GAACCGGTGCCTAGAGAAGGTGGCGCGGGGTAAACTGGGAAAGTGATGTCGTGTACTGGCTCCGCCTTTT
TCCCGAGGGTGGGGGAGAACCGTATATAAGTGCAGTAGTCGCCGTGAACGTTCTTTTTCGCAACGGGTTT
GCCGCCAGAACACAGGTAAGTGCCGTGTGTGGTTCCCGCGGGCCTGGCCTCTTTACGGGTTATGGCCCTT
GCGTGCCTTGAATTACTTCCACCTGGCTGCAGTACGTGATTCTTGATCCCGAGCTTCGGGTTGGAAGTGG
GTGGGAGAGTTCGAGGCCTTGCGCTTAAGGAGCCCCTTCGCCTCGTGCTTGAGTTGAGGCCTGGCCTGGG
CGCTGGGGCCGCCGCGTGCGAATCTGGTGGCACCTTCGCGCCTGTCTCGCTGCTTTCGATAAGTCTCTAG
CCATTTAAAATTTTTGATGACCTGCTGCGACGCTTTTTTTCTGGCAAGATAGTCTTGTAAATGCGGGCCA
AGATCTGCACACTGGTATTTCGGTTTTTGGGGCCGCGGGCGGCGACGGGGCCCGTGCGTCCCAGCGCACA
TGTTCGGCGAGGCGGGGCCTGCGAGCGCGGCCACCGAGAATCGGACGGGGGTAGTCTCAAGCTGGCCGGC
CTGCTCTGGTGCCTGGTCTCGCGCCGCCGTGTATCGCCCCGCCCTGGGCGGCAAGGCTGGCCCGGTCGGC
ACCAGTTGCGTGAGCGGAAAGATGGCCGCTTCCCGGCCCTGCTGCAGGGAGCTCAAAATGGAGGACGCGG
CGCTCGGGAGAGCGGGCGGGTGAGTCACCCACACAAAGGAAAAGGGCCTTTCCGTCCTCAGCCGTCGCTT
CATGTGACTCCACGGAGTACCGGGCGCCGTCCAGGCACCTCGATTAGTTCTCGAGCTTTTGGAGTACGTC
GTCTTTAGGTTGGGGGGAGGGGTTTTATGCGATGGAGTTTCCCCACACTGAGTGGGTGGAGACTGAAGTT
AGGCCAGCTTGGCACTTGATGTAATTCTCCTTGGAATTTGCCCTTTTTGAGTTTGGATCTTGGTTCATTC
TCAAGCCTCAGACAGTGGTTCAAAGTTTTTTTCTTCCATTTCAGGTGTCGTGAGGAATTAGCTTGGTACT
AATACGACTCACTATAGGGAGACCCAAGCTGGCTAGCCGCCACCATGGATTACAAGGATGATGATGATAA
GATGAGACTGTTCGTGAGCGAGGGTTCCCCGGGGAGCCTGCCCGTGCTGGCTGCGGCCGCGAGGGCCCGG
GGTCGGGCGGAGCTGCTCATCAGCACCGTAGGCCCCGAAGAGTGTGTGGTACCATTCCTTACCCGGCCTA
AGGTCCCTGTCTTGCAGCTGGATAGTGGCAACTACCTCTTCTCTGCTAGTGCAATCTGCCGATATTTTTT
TCTGTTATGTGGCTGGGAACAAGATGATCTCACCAACCAGTGGCTGGAATGGGAGGCAACAGAACTGCAG
CCAGTTCTGTCTGCTGCCCTACACTGTCTAGTGGTTCAAGGCAAGAAAGGGGAAGATATACTTGGCCCAC
TTCGGAGAGTCCTGACTCACATTGATCACAGCTTGAGTCGTCAAAACTGTCCTTTCCTGGCTGGGGACAC
AGAATCTCTAGCTGACATTGTTTTGTGGGGAGCACTGTATCCTTTACTGCAAGACCCAGCTTACCTCCCT
GAGGAGTTGGGTGCCCTGCAAAGTTGGTTCCAGACACTGAGTACCCAGGAACCGTGTCAGCGAGCTGCAG
AGACGGTGCTAAAACAGCAGGGTGTCCTGGCACTTCGTCTGTACCTCCAGAAACAGCCACAGCCTCAGCC
CCCGCCTCCTGAGGGGAGAACTGTCAGCAACGAGCTGGAGGAAGAGGAACTGGCTACCTTGTCTGAGGAG
GACATCGTTACAGCTGTTGCCGCGTGGGAGAAGGGTCTGGAAAGCCTGCCTCCGCTAAAGCTCCAGCAGC
ATCCAGTGTTGCCTGTGCCTGGAGAGAGGAATGTTCTCATCACCAGTGCCGGACCCTATGTCAACAATGT
CCCCCACCTTGGAAACATCATTGGCTGTGTGCTCAGTGCTGATGTCTTTGCAAGGTATTGTCGCCTTCGC
CAGTGGAATACCCTCTATCTGTGTGGTACAGATGAGTATGGTACTGCGACAGAGACCAAGGCCATGGAGG
AGGGCCTAACCCCACGGGAAATCTGTGACAAGTACCATGCCATCCATGCTGACATCTACCGCTGGTTCGG
CATATCGTTCGATACTTTCGGGCGCACTACCACTCCTCAGCAGACCAAAATCACCCAGGACATCTTCCAG
AGGTTGCTGACCCGGGGGTTTGTGCTGCGAGATACTGTGGAGCAGCTTCGGTGTGAGCGGTGTGCACGTT
TCCTGGCTGACCGCTTTGTGGAGGGTGTGTGTCCCTTCTGTGGCTATGAAGAGGCCCGAGGTGACCAGTG
TGACAGGTGTGGCAAGCTCATCAATGCCATTGAGCTCAAGAAACCACAGTGCAAAATCTGCCGCTCCTGC
CCTGTGGTGAGGTCCTCACAGCACCTGTTTCTAGACTTGCCTAAGTTGGAAAAGCGTCTGGAGGACTGGT
TGGGGAAGACAGTGCCTGGCAGTGACTGGACACCCAATGCCAGGTTCATTATACGTTCCTGGCTTCGAGA
TGGCCTCAAGCCACGATGCATCACCAGAGACCTCAAATGGGGAACGCCTGTGCCCTTGGAAGGTTTTGAG
GACAAGGTATTTTACGTCTGGTTTGATGCTACTATTGGCTACGTGTCCATCACAGCCAACTACACAGACC
AATGGGAGAAATGGTGGAAGAACCCAGAACAAGTGGACCTTTACCAGTTCATGGCCAAAGACAATGTTCC
CTTCCATGGCTTGGTCTTTCCGTGTTCAGTCCTAGGAGCTGAGGACAACTACACCCTGGTCAAGCACATC
ATTGCTACAGAGTACCTGAACTATGAGGATGGGAAATTCTCTAAGAGCCGGGGCATAGGAGTGTTTGGAG
ACATGGCCAAGGATACAGGAATCCCTGCTGACATCTGGCGATTCTATCTGCTATACATTCGGCCTGAGGG
CCAGGACAGTGCCTTCTCCTGGACAGACTTGTTGATTAAAAACAATTCTGAGCTGCTCAACAACCTGGGC
AACTTCATCAACAGAGCTGGCATGTTTGTTTCTAAGTTTTTTGGCGGTTGTGTGCCTGAGATGGCGCTAA
CCCCTGATGACAGACGCCTGGTGGCCCATGTCTCTTGGGAACTCCAGCACTATCACCAGCTGTTGGAAAA
GGTTCGGATCCGGGATGCCTTGCGCAGTATCCTCACCATATCTCGCCATGGCAACCAATACATTCAAGTG
AATGAGCCCTGGAAACGGATTAAAGGTGGTGAGATGGACAGGCAGCGGGCAGGCACAGTGACAGGCATGG
CAGTGAACATGGCTGCCTTGCTGTCTGTCATGCTGCAGCCATACATGCCCACAGTCAGCTCTACCATCCA
GACCCAGCTGCAGCTCCCACCTGCAGCCTGCCGCATCCTTGCCACAAGCTTCATTTGTACCTTGCCAGCA
GGCCACCGAATTGGCACAGTCAGTCCTTTGTTCCAAAAACTGGAAAATGACCAGATTGAAAATTTGAGGC
AGCGCTTTGGAGGGGGTCAGGCTAAAGGCTCCCCCAAGCCAGCAGCTGTGGAGGCAGTTACAGCAGCAGG
CTCGCAGCACATACAAACGCTGACGGATGAGGTGACCAAGCAGGGCAACGTCGTCCGGGAACTGAAAGCA
CAGAAGGCAGACAAGAACCAGGTTGCTGCAGAGGTGGCTAAACTCTTGGATCTAAAGAAACAGTTGGCTT
TGGCTGAGGGGAAACCCATTGAAACTCCTAAAGGCAAGAAGAAAAAGGAAGGGAGAGGAAGCCTCCTAAC
ATGCGGTGACGTGGAGGAGAACCCAGGACCAATGGTGAGCAAGGGCGAGGAGGATAACATGGCCATCATC
AAGGAGTTCATGCGCTTCAAGGTGCACATGGAGGGCTCCGTGAACGGCCACGAGTTCGAGATCGAGGGCG
AGGGCGAGGGCCGCCCCTACGAGGGCACCCAGACCGCCAAGCTGAAGGTGACCAAGGGTGGCCCCCTGCC
CTTCGCCTGGGACATCCTGTCCCCTCAGTTCATGTACGGCTCCAAGGCCTACGTGAAGCACCCCGCCGAC
ATCCCCGACTACTTGAAGCTGTCCTTCCCCGAGGGCTTCAAGTGGGAGCGCGTGATGAACTTCGAGGACG
GCGGCGTGGTGACCGTGACCCAGGACTCCTCCCTGCAGGACGGCGAGTTCATCTACAAGGTGAAGCTGCG
CGGCACCAACTTCCCCTCCGACGGCCCCGTAATGCAGAAGAAGACCATGGGCTGGGAGGCCTCCTCCGAG
CGGATGTACCCCGAGGACGGCGCCCTGAAGGGCGAGATCAAGCAGAGGCTGAAGCTGAAGGACGGCGGCC
ACTACGACGCTGAGGTCAAGACCACCTACAAGGCCAAGAAGCCCGTGCAGCTGCCCGGCGCCTACAACGT
CAACATCAAGTTGGACATCACCTCCCACAACGAGGACTACACCATCGTGGAACAGTACGAACGCGCCGAG
GGCCGCCACTCCACCGGCGGCATGGACGAGCTGTACAAGGAACAAAAACTTATTTCTGAAGAAGATCTGT
AACGATATCAAGCTTATCGATAATCAACCTCTGGATTACAAAATTTGTGAAAGATTGACTGGTATTCTTA
ACTATGTTGCTCCTTTTACGCTATGTGGATACGCTGCTTTAATGCCTTTGTATCATGCTATTGCTTCCCG
TATGGCTTTCATTTTCTCCTCCTTGTATAAATCCTGGTTGCTGTCTCTTTATGAGGAGTTGTGGCCCGTT
GTCAGGCAACGTGGCGTGGTGTGCACTGTGTTTGCTGACGCAACCCCCACTGGTTGGGGCATTGCCACCA
CCTGTCAGCTCCTTTCCGGGACTTTCGCTTTCCCCCTCCCTATTGCCACGGCGGAACTCATCGCCGCCTG
CCTTGCCCGCTGCTGGACAGGGGCTCGGCTGTTGGGCACTGACAATTCCGTGGTGTTGTCGGGGAAATCA
TCGTCCTTTCCTTGGCTGCTCGCCTATGTTGCCACCTGGATTCTGCGCGGGACGTCCTTCTGCTACGTCC
CTTCGGCCCTCAATCCAGCGGACCTTCCTTCCCGCGGCCTGCTGCCGGCTCTGCGGCCTCTTCCGCGTCT
TCGCCTTCGCCCTCAGACGAGTCGGATCTCCCTTTGGGCCGCCTCCCCGCATCGATACCGAGCGCTGCTC
GAGAGATCTCGACTGTGCCTTCTAGTTGCCAGCCATCTGTTGTTTGCCCCTCCCCCGTGCCTTCCTTGAC
CCTGGAAGGTGCCACTCCCACTGTCCTTTCCTAATAAAATGAGGAAATTGCATCGCATTGTCTGAGTAGG
TGTCATTCTATTCTGGGGGGTGGGGTGGGGCAGGACAGCAAGGGGGAGGATTGGGAAGACAATAGCAGGC
ATGCTGGGGATGCGGTGGGCTCTATGGGAATTCTCGACCTCGAGACAAATGGCAGTATTCATCCACAATT
TTAAAAGAAAAGGGGGGATTGGGGGGTACAGTGCAGGGGAAAGAATAGTAGACATAATAGCAACAGACAT
ACAAACTAAAGAATTACAAAAACAAATTACAAAAATTCAAAATTTTCGGGTTTATTACAGGGACAGCAGA
GATCCACTTTGGCCGCGGCTCGAGGGGGTTGGGGTTGCGCCTTTTCCAAGGCAGCCCTGGGTTTGCGCAG
GGACGCGGCTGCTCTGGGCGTGGTTCCGGGAAACGCAGCGGCGCCGACCCTGGGTCTCGCACATTCTTCA
CGTCCGTTCGCAGCGTCACCCGGATCTTCGCCGCTACCCTTGTGGGCCCCCCGGCGACGCTTCCTGCTCC
GCCCCTAAGTCGGGAAGGTTCCTTGCGGTTCGCGGCGTGCCGGACGTGACAAACGGAAGCCGCACGTCTC
ACTAGTACCCTCGCAGACGGACAGCGCCAGGGAGCAATGGCAGCGCGCCGACCGCGATGGGCTGTGGCCA
ATAGCGGCTGCTCAGCAGGGCGCGCCGAGAGCAGCGGCCGGGAAGGGGCGGTGCGGGAGGCGGGGTGTGG
GGCGGTAGTGTGGGCCCTGTTCCTGCCCGCGCGGTGTTCCGCATTCTGCAAGCCTCCGGAGCGCACGTCG
GCAGTCGGCTCCCTCGTTGACCGAATCACCGACCTCTCTCCCCAGGGGGATCCACCGGAGCTTACCATGA
CCGAGTACAAGCCCACGGTGCGCCTCGCCACCCGCGACGACGTCCCCAGGGCCGTACGCACCCTCGCCGC
CGCGTTCGCCGACTACCCCGCCACGCGCCACACCGTCGATCCGGACCGCCACATCGAGCGGGTCACCGAG
CTGCAAGAACTCTTCCTCACGCGCGTCGGGCTCGACATCGGCAAGGTGTGGGTCGCGGACGACGGCGCCG
CGGTGGCGGTCTGGACCACGCCGGAGAGCGTCGAAGCGGGGGCGGTGTTCGCCGAGATCGGCCCGCGCAT
GGCCGAGTTGAGCGGTTCCCGGCTGGCCGCGCAGCAACAGATGGAAGGCCTCCTGGCGCCGCACCGGCCC
AAGGAGCCCGCGTGGTTCCTGGCCACCGTCGGCGTCTCGCCCGACCACCAGGGCAAGGGTCTGGGCAGCG
CCGTCGTGCTCCCCGGAGTGGAGGCGGCCGAGCGCGCCGGGGTGCCCGCCTTCCTGGAGACCTCCGCGCC
CCGCAACCTCCCCTTCTACGAGCGGCTCGGCTTCACCGTCACCGCCGACGTCGAGGTGCCCGAAGGACCG
CGCACCTGGTGCATGACCCGCAAGCCCGGTGCCTGACGCCCGCCCCACGACCCGCAGCGCCCGACCGAAA
GGAGCGCACGACCCCATGCATCGGTACCTTTAAGACCAATGACTTACAAGGCAGCTGTAGATCTTAGCCA
CTTTTTAAAAGAAAAGGGGGGACTGGAAGGGCTAATTCACTCCCAACGAAGACAAGATCTGCTTTTTGCT
TGTACTGGGTCTCTCTGGTTAGACCAGATCTGAGCCTGGGAGCTCTCTGGCTAACTAGGGAACCCACTGC
TTAAGCCTCAATAAAGCTTGCCTTGAGTGCTTCAAGTAGTGTGTGCCCGTCTGTTGTGTGACTCTGGTAA
CTAGAGATCCCTCAGACCCTTTTAGTCAGTGTGGAAAATCTCTAGCAGTAGTAGTTCATGTCATCTTATT
ATTCAGTATTTATAACTTGCAAAGAAATGAATATCAGAGAGTGAGAGGAACTTGTTTATTGCAGCTTATA
ATGGTTACAAATAAAGCAATAGCATCACAAATTTCACAAATAAAGCATTTTTTTCACTGCATTCTAGTTG
TGGTTTGTCCAAACTCATCAATGTATCTTATCATGTCTGGCTCTAGCTATCCCGCCCCTAACTCCGCCCA
TCCCGCCCCTAACTCCGCCCAGTTCCGCCCATTCTCCGCCCCATGGCTGACTAATTTTTTTTATTTATGC
AGAGGCCGAGGCCGCCTCGGCCTCTGAGCTATTCCAGAAGTAGTGAGGAGGCTTTTTTGGAGGCCTAGGG
ACGTACCCAATTCGCCCTATAGTGAGTCGTATTACGCGCGCTCACTGGCCGTCGTTTTACAACGTCGTGA
CTGGGAAAACCCTGGCGTTACCCAACTTAATCGCCTTGCAGCACATCCCCCTTTCGCCAGCTGGCGTAAT
AGCGAAGAGGCCCGCACCGATCGCCCTTCCCAACAGTTGCGCAGCCTGAATGGCGAATGGG
[124 nt withheld, positions 11892-12015]
C
[91 nt withheld, positions 12017-12107]
A
[49 nt withheld, positions 12109-12157]
CCTTTGACGTTGGAGTCCACGTTCTTT
[37 nt withheld, positions 12185-12221]
ACCCTATCTCGGTCTATTCTTTTGATTTATAAGGGATTTTGCCGATTTCGGCCTATTGGTTAAAAAATGA
GCTGATTTAACAAAAATTTAACGCGAATTTTAACAAAATATTAACGCTTACAATTTAGGTGGCACTTTTC
GGGGAAATGTGCGCGGAACCCCTATTTGTTTATTTTTCTAAATACATTCAAATATGTATCCGCTCATGAG
ACAATAACCCTGATAAATGCTTCAATAATATTGAAAAAGGAAGAGTATGAGTATTCAACATTTCCGTGTC
GCCCTTATTCCCTTTTTTGCGGCATTTTGCCTTCCTGTTTTTGCTCACCCAGAAACGCTGGTGAAAGTAA
AAGATGCTGAAGATCAGTTGG
Features (pLannotate 1.2.2; 35 found; start..end, strand, type, name):
    917..1505    +  rep_origin     ori: high-copy-number ColE1/pMB1/pBR322/pUC origin of replication
   1688..1780    +  CDS            lacI (fragment): lac repressor; lacI; The lac repressor binds to the lac operator to inhibit transcription in E. coli. This inhibition can be relieved by adding lactose or isopropyl-β-D-thiogalactopyranoside (IPTG).
   1793..1814    +  protein_bind   CAP binding site: CAP binding activates transcription in the presence of cAMP. E. coli catabolite activator protein
   1829..1859    +  promoter       lac promoter: promoter for the E. coli lac operon
   1863..1885    +  protein_bind   lac operator (fragment): The lac repressor binds to the lac operator to inhibit transcription in E. coli. This inhibition can be relieved by adding lactose or isopropyl-β-D-thiogalactopyranoside (IPTG). lac repressor encoded by lacI
   1928..1946    +  promoter       T3 promoter: promoter for bacteriophage T3 RNA polymerase
   1974..2200    +  promoter       RSV promoter: Rous sarcoma virus enhancer/promoter
   2201..2381    +  LTR            5' LTR (truncated): truncated 5' long terminal repeat (LTR) from HIV-1
   2428..2553    +  misc_feature   HIV-1 Ψ: packaging signal of human immunodeficiency virus type 1
   2537..2900    +  CDS            HIV-1 gag (fragment): gag protein from human immunodeficiency virus 1; gag
   3046..3279    +  misc_feature   RRE: The Rev response element (RRE) of HIV-1 allows for Rev-dependent mRNA export from the nucleus to the cytoplasm.
   3656..3756    +  CDS            Rev (fragment): human immunodeficiency virus 1 (HIV-1) Rev protein; rev; enhances nuclear export of unspliced and incompletely spliced viral mRNAs
   3806..3984    +  promoter       U6 promoter (fragment): RNA polymerase III promoter for human U6 snRNA
   4004..4215    +  promoter       EF-1α core promoter: core promoter for human elongation factor EF-1α
   4216..4325    +  intron         EF-1α intron A (fragment): intron upstream of the start codon of human EF-1α
   4951..5154    +  intron         EF-1α intron A: truncated intron upstream of the start codon of human EF-1α
   5180..5198    +  promoter       T7 promoter: promoter for bacteriophage T7 RNA polymerase
   5227..5251    +  CDS            2xFLAG (fragment): two tandem FLAG® epitope tags
   5252..7957    +  CDS            Mars1: SYMC_MOUSE - Also known as Mars. Experimental evidence at protein level: Swiss-Prot protein existence level 1. Catalyzes the specific attachment of an amino acid to its cognate tRNA in a 2 step reaction: the amino acid (AA) is first activated by ATP to form AA-AMP and then transferred to the acceptor end of the tRNA. Plays a role in the synthesis of ribosomal RNA in the nucleolus. From Mus musculus (Mouse).
   8012..8719    +  CDS            mCherry: mCherry is a basic (constitutively fluorescent) red fluorescent protein published in 2004, derived from Discosoma sp.. It is reported to be a very rapidly-maturing monomer with low acid sensitivity.
   8753..8772    +  misc_feature   MCS (fragment): pBluescript multiple cloning site
   8772..9360    +  misc_feature   WPRE: woodchuck hepatitis virus posttranscriptional regulatory element
   9393..9617    +  polyA_signal   bGH poly(A) signal: bovine growth hormone polyadenylation signal
   9659..9776    +  misc_feature   cPPT/CTS: central polypurine tract and central termination sequence of HIV-1
   9825..10335   +  promoter       hPGK promoter: human phosphoglycerate kinase 1 promoter
  10357..10956   +  CDS            PuroR: puromycin N-acetyltransferase; pac from Streptomyces alboniger; confers resistance to puromycin
  10999..11082   +  CDS            nef (fragment): NEF_HV1Z2 - Experimental evidence at protein level: Swiss-Prot protein existence level 1. Extracellular Nef protein targets CD4(+) T-lymphocytes for apoptosis by interacting with CXCR4 surface receptors. From Human immunodeficiency virus type 1 group M subtype D (isolate Z2/CDC-Z34) (HIV-1).
  11084..11317   +  LTR            3' LTR (ΔU3): self-inactivating 3' long terminal repeat (LTR) from HIV-1
  11389..11510   +  polyA_signal   SV40 poly(A) signal: SV40 polyadenylation signal
  11550..11685   +  rep_origin     SV40 ori: SV40 origin of replication
  11706..11724   -  promoter       T7 promoter: promoter for bacteriophage T7 RNA polymerase
  11732..11887   +  CDS            lacZα (fragment): LacZα fragment of β-galactosidase; lacZ fragment
  11892..12320   +  rep_origin     f1 ori (sequence partly withheld): f1 bacteriophage origin of replication; arrow indicates direction of (+) strand synthesis
  12373..12477   +  promoter       AmpR promoter: bla
  12478..746     +  CDS            AmpR (across the origin): β-lactamase; bla; confers resistance to ampicillin, carbenicillin, and related antibiotics
