[The description below was written by a language model from this plasmid's Addgene catalogue record and pLannotate feature annotations shown in this document.]
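Description:
EF1a-L274GMmMetRS-T2A-mCherry is a third-generation-style, self-inactivating HIV-1 lentiviral transfer plasmid built on the pLJM1-EGFP backbone, from which GFP was removed. It is propagated in E. coli through a high-copy ColE1/pUC origin with ampicillin resistance, and it also carries f1 and SV40 origins. The viral genome is transcribed from an RSV promoter fused to a truncated 5' LTR. It contains the Ψ packaging signal, RRE and cPPT/CTS, and ends in a ΔU3 3' LTR followed by an SV40 poly(A) signal.

The main cassette uses the human EF-1α promoter with its intron A to drive mouse Mars1 (methionyl-tRNA synthetase) carrying an L274G substitution and an N-terminal 2xFLAG tag. This is joined through a T2A self-cleaving peptide to mCherry, so the synthetase and the red reporter are made as separate proteins from a single transcript. A WPRE follows the cassette to enhance expression, and the annotation also places a bGH poly(A) signal there, inside the LTR-flanked region. Further downstream, an hPGK promoter drives puromycin N-acetyltransferase for selecting transduced mammalian cells. A fragment of the U6 promoter sits just upstream of EF-1α.

According to the record, the mutant synthetase allows noncanonical amino acids to be incorporated into nascent proteins. Proteins made by transduced cells can therefore be tagged selectively, and the associated publication used this to follow the proteome of transplanted human iPSC-derived cells. The catalogue lists a total size of 9,651 bp, whereas the annotated full sequence is 12,592 nt, and the record does not explain this difference.
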