Addgene plasmid #220800: EF1a-L274GMmMetRS-T2A-mCherry
Purpose: Lentivirus expressing mutant tRNA synthetase for incorporation of noncanonical amino acids in nascent proteins plus mCherry reporter and puro resistance
Depositing lab: Elizabeth Kirby. Depositing organization: Ohio State University. Publication: Bioorthogonal non-canonical amino acid tagging to track transplanted human induced pluripotent stem cell-specific proteome. Sridharan D, Dougherty JA, Ahmed U, Sanghvi SK, Alvi SB, Park KH, Islam H, Knoblaugh SE, Singh H, Kirby ED, Khan M. Stem Cell Res Ther. 2024 Jun 26;15(1):186. doi: 10.1186/s13287-024-03792-3. PubMed 38926849.
Backbone
  Vector backbone: pLJM1-EGFP
  Backbone manufacturer: Addgene
  Backbone size w/o insert (bp): 5600
  Total vector size (bp): 9651
  Modifications to backbone: Inserted EF1a-L274GMmMetRS-mCherry plus hPGK-PuroR, removed GFP
  Vector type: Lentiviral
  Selectable markers: Puromycin
Growth in bacteria
  Bacterial resistance: Ampicillin, 100 μg/mL
  Growth temperature: 37°C
  Growth strain: NEB Stable
  Copy number: High Copy
Gene/Insert
  Gene/Insert name: Mars1
  Species: M. musculus (mouse)
  Insert size (bp): 3493
  Mutation: mutation in MetRS to change aa 274 from L to G
  GenBank ID: NM_001003913
  Entrez Gene: Mars1 (a.k.a. Mars, Metrs, Mtrns)
  Promoter: EF1a
  Tag / fusion protein: T2A-mCherry (C terminal on insert); 2xFLAG (N terminal on insert)
  Cloning method: Other
  Sequencing primers: 5′ TCAAGCCTCAGACAGTGGTTC
Terms and licenses: Academic/Nonprofit Terms; Industry Terms: Not Available to Industry
How to cite: EF1a-L274GMmMetRS-T2A-mCherry was a gift from Elizabeth Kirby (Addgene plasmid # 220800 ; http://n2t.net/addgene:220800 ; RRID:Addgene_220800)
